Addgene plasmid #207561: ULK1 KO sgRNA
Purpose: pX330 expressing Cas9 and a sgRNA targeting the ULK1 locus
Depositing lab: Jens Schmidt. Publication: Quantitative analysis of autophagy reveals the role of ATG9 and ATG2 in autophagosome formation. Broadbent DG, Barnaba C, Perez GI, Schmidt JC. J Cell Biol. 2023 Jul 3;222(7):e202210078. doi: 10.1083/jcb.202210078. Epub 2023 Apr 28. PubMed 37115157.
Backbone
  Vector backbone: pX330 Addgene #42230
  Total vector size (bp): 8500
  Vector type: Mammalian Expression
Growth in bacteria
  Bacterial resistance: Ampicillin, 100 μg/mL
  Growth temperature: 37°C
  Growth strain: DH5alpha
  Copy number: High Copy
Gene/Insert
  Gene/Insert name: CCCGCCTGCGCCATGGAGCC
  Species: H. sapiens (human)
  Promoter: CMV and U6
  Cloning method: Restriction Enzyme; 5′ cloning site BbsI (unknown if destroyed); 3′ cloning site BbsI (unknown if destroyed)
  Sequencing primers: 5′ U6 forward
Terms and licenses: Academic/Nonprofit Terms; Industry Terms: Not Available to Industry
How to cite: ULK1 KO sgRNA was a gift from Jens Schmidt (Addgene plasmid # 207561 ; http://n2t.net/addgene:207561 ; RRID:Addgene_207561)
