[The description below was written by a language model from this plasmid's Addgene catalogue record and pLannotate feature annotations shown in this document.]
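Description:
ULK1 KO sgRNA is a mammalian expression plasmid built on the pX330 backbone, an all-in-one CRISPR vector that delivers both Streptococcus pyogenes Cas9 and a single guide RNA from one roughly 8.5 kb molecule. It is propagated in E. coli as a high-copy plasmid through a ColE1/pUC-type origin and selected with ampicillin via the β-lactamase gene. An f1 phage origin is also present. The feature table additionally picks up a single AAV2 inverted terminal repeat and short bom and rop fragments, which are backbone remnants rather than functional modules; one ITR alone does not make this an AAV packaging vector.

The payload consists of two expression units. A human U6 RNA polymerase III promoter drives the guide RNA, formed by a 20-nucleotide spacer against the human ULK1 locus fused to the S. pyogenes gRNA scaffold. The spacer was inserted between the backbone's BbsI sites, and the record does not say whether these sites survive cloning. Downstream, a hybrid promoter made of the CMV enhancer, chicken β-actin promoter and a hybrid intron drives Cas9. The catalogue summarises this as "CMV". The annotation software splits Cas9 into contiguous N- and C-terminal segments, but these abut and represent one continuous coding sequence, followed by a nucleoplasmin nuclear localization signal and a bovine growth hormone polyadenylation signal. No mammalian selection marker or fluorescent reporter is annotated.

The plasmid is intended for transient transfection of human cells to cut the ULK1 gene and generate knockouts. ULK1 encodes a kinase that initiates autophagy, consistent with the associated study on autophagosome formation.
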