Features (pLannotate 1.2.2; 18 found; start..end, strand, type, name):
      6..246     +  promoter       U6 promoter: RNA polymerase III promoter for human U6 snRNA
    276..351     +  misc_RNA       gRNA scaffold: guide RNA scaffold for the Streptococcus pyogenes CRISPR/Cas9 system
    358..401     +  misc_RNA       gRNA scaffold (fragment): guide RNA scaffold for the Streptococcus pyogenes CRISPR/Cas9 system
    448..733     +  enhancer       CMV enhancer: human cytomegalovirus immediate early enhancer; contains an 18-bp deletion relative to the standard CMV enhancer
    735..1011    +  promoter       chicken β-actin promoter: No description available
   1012..1239    +  intron         hybrid intron: hybrid between chicken β-actin (CBA) and minute virus of mice (MMV) introns (Gray et al., 2011)
   1377..2978    +  CDS            Cas9(N): N-terminal portion of Streptococcus pyogenes Cas9 (Zetsche et al., 2015)
   2979..5477    +  CDS            Cas9(C): C-terminal portion of Streptococcus pyogenes Cas9 (Zetsche et al., 2015)
   5478..5525    +  CDS            nucleoplasmin NLS: bipartite nuclear localization signal from nucleoplasmin
   5559..5670    +  polyA_signal   bGH poly(A) signal: bovine growth hormone polyadenylation signal
   5775..5915    +  repeat_region  AAV2 ITR: inverted terminal repeat of adeno-associated virus serotype 2 inverted
   5920..5971    -  misc_feature   bom (fragment): basis of mobility region from pBR322
   5990..6445    +  rep_origin     f1 ori (sequence partly withheld): f1 bacteriophage origin of replication; arrow indicates direction of (+) strand synthesis
   6446..6495    -  misc_feature   bom (fragment): basis of mobility region from pBR322
   6597..6632    -  CDS            rop (fragment): Rop protein, which maintains plasmids at low copy number; rop
   6727..6831    +  promoter       AmpR promoter: bla
   6832..7692    +  CDS            AmpR: β-lactamase; bla; confers resistance to ampicillin, carbenicillin, and related antibiotics
   7863..8451    +  rep_origin     ori: high-copy-number ColE1/pMB1/pBR322/pUC origin of replication
>Addgene plasmid #207561 | ULK1 KO sgRNA | addgene full sequence | sequence record 430529 | Addgene NGS Result
CATGTGAGGGCCTATTTCCCATGATTCCTTCATATTTGCATATACGATACAAGGCTGTTAGAGAGATAAT
TGGAATTAATTTGACTGTAAACACAAAGATATTAGTACAAAATACGTGACGTAGAAAGTAATAATTTCTT
GGGTAGTTTGCAGTTTTAAAATTATGTTTTAAAATGGACTATCATATGCTTACCGTAACTTGAAAGTATT
TCGATTTCTTGGCTTTATATATCTTGTGGAAAGGACGAAACACCGCCCGCCTGCGCCATGGAGCCGTTTT
AGAGCTAGAAATAGCAAGTTAAAATAAGGCTAGTCCGTTATCAACTTGAAAAAGTGGCACCGAGTCGGTG
CTTTTTTGTTTTAGAGCTAGAAATAGCAAGTTAAAATAAGGCTAGTCCGTTTTTAGCGCGTGCGCCAATT
CTGCAGACAAATGGCTCTAGAGGTACCCGTTACATAACTTACGGTAAATGGCCCGCCTGGCTGACCGCCC
AACGACCCCCGCCCATTGACGTCAATAGTAACGCCAATAGGGACTTTCCATTGACGTCAATGGGTGGAGT
ATTTACGGTAAACTGCCCACTTGGCAGTACATCAAGTGTATCATATGCCAAGTACGCCCCCTATTGACGT
CAATGACGGTAAATGGCCCGCCTGGCATTGTGCCCAGTACATGACCTTATGGGACTTTCCTACTTGGCAG
TACATCTACGTATTAGTCATCGCTATTACCATGGTCGAGGTGAGCCCCACGTTCTGCTTCACTCTCCCCA
TCTCCCCCCCCTCCCCACCCCCAATTTTGTATTTATTTATTTTTTAATTATTTTGTGCAGCGATGGGGGC
GGGGGGGGGGGGGGGCGCGCGCCAGGCGGGGCGGGGCGGGGCGAGGGGCGGGGCGGGGCGAGGCGGAGAG
GTGCGGCGGCAGCCAATCAGAGCGGCGCGCTCCGAAAGTTTCCTTTTATGGCGAGGCGGCGGCGGCGGCG
GCCCTATAAAAAGCGAAGCGCGCGGCGGGCGGGAGTCGCTGCGCGCTGCCTTCGCCCCGTGCCCCGCTCC
GCCGCCGCCTCGCGCCGCCCGCCCCGGCTCTGACTGACCGCGTTACTCCCACAGGTGAGCGGGCGGGACG
GCCCTTCTCCTCCGGGCTGTAATTAGCTGAGCAAGAGGTAAGGGTTTAAGGGATGGTTGGTTGGTGGGGT
ATTAATGTTTAATTACCTGGAGCACCTGCCTGAAATCACTTTTTTTCAGGTTGGACCGGTGCCACCATGG
ACTATAAGGACCACGACGGAGACTACAAGGATCATGATATTGATTACAAAGACGATGACGATAAGATGGC
CCCAAAGAAGAAGCGGAAGGTCGGTATCCACGGAGTCCCAGCAGCCGACAAGAAGTACAGCATCGGCCTG
GACATCGGCACCAACTCTGTGGGCTGGGCCGTGATCACCGACGAGTACAAGGTGCCCAGCAAGAAATTCA
AGGTGCTGGGCAACACCGACCGGCACAGCATCAAGAAGAACCTGATCGGAGCCCTGCTGTTCGACAGCGG
CGAAACAGCCGAGGCCACCCGGCTGAAGAGAACCGCCAGAAGAAGATACACCAGACGGAAGAACCGGATC
TGCTATCTGCAAGAGATCTTCAGCAACGAGATGGCCAAGGTGGACGACAGCTTCTTCCACAGACTGGAAG
AGTCCTTCCTGGTGGAAGAGGATAAGAAGCACGAGCGGCACCCCATCTTCGGCAACATCGTGGACGAGGT
GGCCTACCACGAGAAGTACCCCACCATCTACCACCTGAGAAAGAAACTGGTGGACAGCACCGACAAGGCC
GACCTGCGGCTGATCTATCTGGCCCTGGCCCACATGATCAAGTTCCGGGGCCACTTCCTGATCGAGGGCG
ACCTGAACCCCGACAACAGCGACGTGGACAAGCTGTTCATCCAGCTGGTGCAGACCTACAACCAGCTGTT
CGAGGAAAACCCCATCAACGCCAGCGGCGTGGACGCCAAGGCCATCCTGTCTGCCAGACTGAGCAAGAGC
AGACGGCTGGAAAATCTGATCGCCCAGCTGCCCGGCGAGAAGAAGAATGGCCTGTTCGGAAACCTGATTG
CCCTGAGCCTGGGCCTGACCCCCAACTTCAAGAGCAACTTCGACCTGGCCGAGGATGCCAAACTGCAGCT
GAGCAAGGACACCTACGACGACGACCTGGACAACCTGCTGGCCCAGATCGGCGACCAGTACGCCGACCTG
TTTCTGGCCGCCAAGAACCTGTCCGACGCCATCCTGCTGAGCGACATCCTGAGAGTGAACACCGAGATCA
CCAAGGCCCCCCTGAGCGCCTCTATGATCAAGAGATACGACGAGCACCACCAGGACCTGACCCTGCTGAA
AGCTCTCGTGCGGCAGCAGCTGCCTGAGAAGTACAAAGAGATTTTCTTCGACCAGAGCAAGAACGGCTAC
GCCGGCTACATTGACGGCGGAGCCAGCCAGGAAGAGTTCTACAAGTTCATCAAGCCCATCCTGGAAAAGA
TGGACGGCACCGAGGAACTGCTCGTGAAGCTGAACAGAGAGGACCTGCTGCGGAAGCAGCGGACCTTCGA
CAACGGCAGCATCCCCCACCAGATCCACCTGGGAGAGCTGCACGCCATTCTGCGGCGGCAGGAAGATTTT
TACCCATTCCTGAAGGACAACCGGGAAAAGATCGAGAAGATCCTGACCTTCCGCATCCCCTACTACGTGG
GCCCTCTGGCCAGGGGAAACAGCAGATTCGCCTGGATGACCAGAAAGAGCGAGGAAACCATCACCCCCTG
GAACTTCGAGGAAGTGGTGGACAAGGGCGCTTCCGCCCAGAGCTTCATCGAGCGGATGACCAACTTCGAT
AAGAACCTGCCCAACGAGAAGGTGCTGCCCAAGCACAGCCTGCTGTACGAGTACTTCACCGTGTATAACG
AGCTGACCAAAGTGAAATACGTGACCGAGGGAATGAGAAAGCCCGCCTTCCTGAGCGGCGAGCAGAAAAA
GGCCATCGTGGACCTGCTGTTCAAGACCAACCGGAAAGTGACCGTGAAGCAGCTGAAAGAGGACTACTTC
AAGAAAATCGAGTGCTTCGACTCCGTGGAAATCTCCGGCGTGGAAGATCGGTTCAACGCCTCCCTGGGCA
CATACCACGATCTGCTGAAAATTATCAAGGACAAGGACTTCCTGGACAATGAGGAAAACGAGGACATTCT
GGAAGATATCGTGCTGACCCTGACACTGTTTGAGGACAGAGAGATGATCGAGGAACGGCTGAAAACCTAT
GCCCACCTGTTCGACGACAAAGTGATGAAGCAGCTGAAGCGGCGGAGATACACCGGCTGGGGCAGGCTGA
GCCGGAAGCTGATCAACGGCATCCGGGACAAGCAGTCCGGCAAGACAATCCTGGATTTCCTGAAGTCCGA
CGGCTTCGCCAACAGAAACTTCATGCAGCTGATCCACGACGACAGCCTGACCTTTAAAGAGGACATCCAG
AAAGCCCAGGTGTCCGGCCAGGGCGATAGCCTGCACGAGCACATTGCCAATCTGGCCGGCAGCCCCGCCA
TTAAGAAGGGCATCCTGCAGACAGTGAAGGTGGTGGACGAGCTCGTGAAAGTGATGGGCCGGCACAAGCC
CGAGAACATCGTGATCGAAATGGCCAGAGAGAACCAGACCACCCAGAAGGGACAGAAGAACAGCCGCGAG
AGAATGAAGCGGATCGAAGAGGGCATCAAAGAGCTGGGCAGCCAGATCCTGAAAGAACACCCCGTGGAAA
ACACCCAGCTGCAGAACGAGAAGCTGTACCTGTACTACCTGCAGAATGGGCGGGATATGTACGTGGACCA
GGAACTGGACATCAACCGGCTGTCCGACTACGATGTGGACCATATCGTGCCTCAGAGCTTTCTGAAGGAC
GACTCCATCGACAACAAGGTGCTGACCAGAAGCGACAAGAACCGGGGCAAGAGCGACAACGTGCCCTCCG
AAGAGGTCGTGAAGAAGATGAAGAACTACTGGCGGCAGCTGCTGAACGCCAAGCTGATTACCCAGAGAAA
GTTCGACAATCTGACCAAGGCCGAGAGAGGCGGCCTGAGCGAACTGGATAAGGCCGGCTTCATCAAGAGA
CAGCTGGTGGAAACCCGGCAGATCACAAAGCACGTGGCACAGATCCTGGACTCCCGGATGAACACTAAGT
ACGACGAGAATGACAAGCTGATCCGGGAAGTGAAAGTGATCACCCTGAAGTCCAAGCTGGTGTCCGATTT
CCGGAAGGATTTCCAGTTTTACAAAGTGCGCGAGATCAACAACTACCACCACGCCCACGACGCCTACCTG
AACGCCGTCGTGGGAACCGCCCTGATCAAAAAGTACCCTAAGCTGGAAAGCGAGTTCGTGTACGGCGACT
ACAAGGTGTACGACGTGCGGAAGATGATCGCCAAGAGCGAGCAGGAAATCGGCAAGGCTACCGCCAAGTA
CTTCTTCTACAGCAACATCATGAACTTTTTCAAGACCGAGATTACCCTGGCCAACGGCGAGATCCGGAAG
CGGCCTCTGATCGAGACAAACGGCGAAACCGGGGAGATCGTGTGGGATAAGGGCCGGGATTTTGCCACCG
TGCGGAAAGTGCTGAGCATGCCCCAAGTGAATATCGTGAAAAAGACCGAGGTGCAGACAGGCGGCTTCAG
CAAAGAGTCTATCCTGCCCAAGAGGAACAGCGATAAGCTGATCGCCAGAAAGAAGGACTGGGACCCTAAG
AAGTACGGCGGCTTCGACAGCCCCACCGTGGCCTATTCTGTGCTGGTGGTGGCCAAAGTGGAAAAGGGCA
AGTCCAAGAAACTGAAGAGTGTGAAAGAGCTGCTGGGGATCACCATCATGGAAAGAAGCAGCTTCGAGAA
GAATCCCATCGACTTTCTGGAAGCCAAGGGCTACAAAGAAGTGAAAAAGGACCTGATCATCAAGCTGCCT
AAGTACTCCCTGTTCGAGCTGGAAAACGGCCGGAAGAGAATGCTGGCCTCTGCCGGCGAACTGCAGAAGG
GAAACGAACTGGCCCTGCCCTCCAAATATGTGAACTTCCTGTACCTGGCCAGCCACTATGAGAAGCTGAA
GGGCTCCCCCGAGGATAATGAGCAGAAACAGCTGTTTGTGGAACAGCACAAGCACTACCTGGACGAGATC
ATCGAGCAGATCAGCGAGTTCTCCAAGAGAGTGATCCTGGCCGACGCTAATCTGGACAAAGTGCTGTCCG
CCTACAACAAGCACCGGGATAAGCCCATCAGAGAGCAGGCCGAGAATATCATCCACCTGTTTACCCTGAC
CAATCTGGGAGCCCCTGCCGCCTTCAAGTACTTTGACACCACCATCGACCGGAAGAGGTACACCAGCACC
AAAGAGGTGCTGGACGCCACCCTGATCCACCAGAGCATCACCGGCCTGTACGAGACACGGATCGACCTGT
CTCAGCTGGGAGGCGACAAAAGGCCGGCGGCCACGAAAAAGGCCGGCCAGGCAAAAAAGAAAAAGTAAGA
ATTCCTAGAGCTCGCTGATCAGCCTCGACTGTGCCTTCTAGTTGCCAGCCATCTGTTGTTTGCCCCTCCC
CCGTGCCTTCCTTGACCCTGGAAGGTGCCACTCCCACTGTCCTTTCCTAATAAAATGAGGAAATTGCATC
GCATTGTCTGAGTAGGTGTCATTCTATTCTGGGGGGTGGGGTGGGGCAGGACAGCAAGGGGGAGGATTGG
GAAGAGAATAGCAGGCATGCTGGGGAGCGGCCGCAGGAACCCCTAGTGATGGAGTTGGCCACTCCCTCTC
TGCGCGCTCGCTCGCTCACTGAGGCCGGGCGACCAAAGGTCGCCCGACGCCCGGGCTTTGCCCGGGCGGC
CTCAGTGAGCGAGCGAGCGCGCAGCTGCCTGCAGGGGCGCCTGATGCGGTATTTTCTCCTTACGCATCTG
TGCGGTATTTCACACCGCATA
[95 nt withheld, positions 5972-6066]
T
[46 nt withheld, positions 6068-6113]
C
[141 nt withheld, positions 6115-6255]
CCTTTGACGTTGGAGTCCACGTTCTTT
[37 nt withheld, positions 6283-6319]
ACTCTATCTCGGGCTATTCTTTTGATTTATAAGGGATTTTGCCGATTTCGGTCTATTGGTTAAAAAATGA
GCTGATTTAACAAAAATTTAACGCGAATTTTAACAAAATATTAACGTTTACAATTTTATGGTGCACTCTC
AGTACAATCTGCTCTGATGCCGCATAGTTAAGCCAGCCCCGACACCCGCCAACACCCGCTGACGCGCCCT
GACGGGCTTGTCTGCTCCCGGCATCCGCTTACAGACAAGCTGTGACCGTCTCCGGGAGCTGCATGTGTCA
GAGGTTTTCACCGTCATCACCGAAACGCGCGAGACGAAAGGGCCTCGTGATACGCCTATTTTTATAGGTT
AATGTCATGATAATAATGGTTTCTTAGACGTCAGGTGGCACTTTTCGGGGAAATGTGCGCGGAACCCCTA
TTTGTTTATTTTTCTAAATACATTCAAATATGTATCCGCTCATGAGACAATAACCCTGATAAATGCTTCA
ATAATATTGAAAAAGGAAGAGTATGAGTATTCAACATTTCCGTGTCGCCCTTATTCCCTTTTTTGCGGCA
TTTTGCCTTCCTGTTTTTGCTCACCCAGAAACGCTGGTGAAAGTAAAAGATGCTGAAGATCAGTTGGGTG
CACGAGTGGGTTACATCGAACTGGATCTCAACAGCGGTAAGATCCTTGAGAGTTTTCGCCCCGAAGAACG
TTTTCCAATGATGAGCACTTTTAAAGTTCTGCTATGTGGCGCGGTATTATCCCGTATTGACGCCGGGCAA
GAGCAACTCGGTCGCCGCATACACTATTCTCAGAATGACTTGGTTGAGTACTCACCAGTCACAGAAAAGC
ATCTTACGGATGGCATGACAGTAAGAGAATTATGCAGTGCTGCCATAACCATGAGTGATAACACTGCGGC
CAACTTACTTCTGACAACGATCGGAGGACCGAAGGAGCTAACCGCTTTTTTGCACAACATGGGGGATCAT
GTAACTCGCCTTGATCGTTGGGAACCGGAGCTGAATGAAGCCATACCAAACGACGAGCGTGACACCACGA
TGCCTGTAGCAATGGCAACAACGTTGCGCAAACTATTAACTGGCGAACTACTTACTCTAGCTTCCCGGCA
ACAATTAATAGACTGGATGGAGGCGGATAAAGTTGCAGGACCACTTCTGCGCTCGGCCCTTCCGGCTGGC
TGGTTTATTGCTGATAAATCTGGAGCCGGTGAGCGTGGAAGCCGCGGTATCATTGCAGCACTGGGGCCAG
ATGGTAAGCCCTCCCGTATCGTAGTTATCTACACGACGGGGAGTCAGGCAACTATGGATGAACGAAATAG
ACAGATCGCTGAGATAGGTGCCTCACTGATTAAGCATTGGTAACTGTCAGACCAAGTTTACTCATATATA
CTTTAGATTGATTTAAAACTTCATTTTTAATTTAAAAGGATCTAGGTGAAGATCCTTTTTGATAATCTCA
TGACCAAAATCCCTTAACGTGAGTTTTCGTTCCACTGAGCGTCAGACCCCGTAGAAAAGATCAAAGGATC
TTCTTGAGATCCTTTTTTTCTGCGCGTAATCTGCTGCTTGCAAACAAAAAAACCACCGCTACCAGCGGTG
GTTTGTTTGCCGGATCAAGAGCTACCAACTCTTTTTCCGAAGGTAACTGGCTTCAGCAGAGCGCAGATAC
CAAATACTGTTCTTCTAGTGTAGCCGTAGTTAGGCCACCACTTCAAGAACTCTGTAGCACCGCCTACATA
CCTCGCTCTGCTAATCCTGTTACCAGTGGCTGCTGCCAGTGGCGATAAGTCGTGTCTTACCGGGTTGGAC
TCAAGACGATAGTTACCGGATAAGGCGCAGCGGTCGGGCTGAACGGGGGGTTCGTGCACACAGCCCAGCT
TGGAGCGAACGACCTACACCGAACTGAGATACCTACAGCGTGAGCTATGAGAAAGCGCCACGCTTCCCGA
AGGGAGAAAGGCGGACAGGTATCCGGTAAGCGGCAGGGTCGGAACAGGAGAGCGCACGAGGGAGCTTCCA
GGGGGAAACGCCTGGTATCTTTATAGTCCTGTCGGGTTTCGCCACCTCTGACTTGAGCGTCGATTTTTGT
GATGCTCGTCAGGGGGGCGGAGCCTATGGAAAAACGCCAGCAACGCGGCCTTTTTACGGTTCCTGGCCTT
TTGCTGGCCTTTTGCTCA
